Addgene plasmid #52267: pTG-mTDG-K341R
Purpose: Bacterial expression of mouse TDG-K341R with C-terminal GST-tag
Depositing lab: Primo Schaer. Depositing organization: University of Basel. Publication: Versatile Recombinant SUMOylation System for the Production of SUMO-Modified Protein. Weber AR, Schuermann D, Schar P. PLoS One. 2014 Jul 9;9(7):e102157. doi: 10.1371/journal.pone.0102157. eCollection 2014. PubMed 25007328.
Backbone
  Vector backbone: pTXB3
  Backbone manufacturer: New England Biolabs
  Backbone size w/o insert (bp): 6707
  Total vector size (bp): 7818
  Modifications to backbone: GyrA-intein-CBD domain replaced by PreScission protease cleavage site-GST unit
  Vector type: Bacterial Expression
Growth in bacteria
  Bacterial resistance: Ampicillin, 100 μg/mL
  Growth temperature: 37°C
  Growth strain: DH5alpha
  Growth instructions: In combination with a second vector for protein expression in BL21(DE3) cells, the selection pressure was reduced by half to 50 mg/L Ampicillin
  Copy number: High Copy
Gene/Insert
  Gene/Insert name: TDG
  Species: M. musculus (mouse)
  Insert size (bp): 1265
  Mutation: K341R, SUMO acceptor site mutation
  GenBank ID: NM_011561.2
  Entrez Gene: Tdg (a.k.a. E130317C12Rik, JZA-3, Jza1)
  Promoter: T7
  Tag / fusion protein: GST (C terminal on backbone)
  Cloning method: Restriction Enzyme; 5′ cloning site NcoI (not destroyed); 3′ cloning site XhoI (not destroyed)
  Sequencing primers: 5′ TAATACGACTCACTATAGGG
Terms and licenses: Academic/Nonprofit Terms; Industry Terms: Not Available to Industry
How to cite: pTG-mTDG-K341R was a gift from Primo Schaer (Addgene plasmid # 52267 ; http://n2t.net/addgene:52267 ; RRID:Addgene_52267)
