[The description below was written by a language model from this plasmid's Addgene catalogue record and pLannotate feature annotations shown in this document.]
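Description:
pTG-mTDG-K341R is a 7,818 bp bacterial expression plasmid built on the pTXB3 backbone, in which the original GyrA intein–chitin-binding domain module has been replaced by a PreScission protease cleavage site followed by glutathione S-transferase (GST). It is maintained in E. coli under ampicillin selection (β-lactamase with its own promoter) and replicates from a ColE1/pMB1-type origin. The catalogue lists it as high copy, although the feature table also annotates a rop gene and a bom fragment of pBR322 descent. An M13 phage origin, remnants of the tetracycline resistance gene and a fragment of mbeC are also carried over from the backbone.

The payload is the mouse thymine DNA glycosylase (Tdg) coding sequence, cloned between NcoI and XhoI and carrying the K341R substitution that removes the SUMO acceptor lysine. Transcription is driven by a T7 promoter with an adjacent lac operator, and translation starts from the phage T7 gene 10 ribosome binding site. The Tdg reading frame is followed after a short linker region by Schistosoma japonicum GST, giving a C-terminally GST-tagged protein, and a T7 terminator closes the unit. A plasmid-borne lacI gene supplies repressor so that expression stays off until IPTG induction in a host providing T7 RNA polymerase, such as BL21(DE3). Five tandem rrnB T1 terminators lie upstream of the T7 promoter, presumably insulating the cassette from read-through transcription.

The GST tag allows glutathione affinity purification, and the PreScission site should permit its removal. The associated work describes a recombinant SUMOylation system, and the record mentions co-expression with a second vector. This non-SUMOylatable mutant therefore plausibly serves as a negative control for SUMO modification of TDG, though the record does not say so explicitly.
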