Features (pLannotate 1.2.2; 24 found; start..end, strand, type, name):
      1..19      +  promoter       T7 promoter: promoter for bacteriophage T7 RNA polymerase
     20..44      +  protein_bind   lac operator: The lac repressor binds to the lac operator to inhibit transcription in E. coli. This inhibition can be relieved by adding lactose or isopropyl-β-D-thiogalactopyranoside (IPTG). lac repressor encoded by lacI
     59..81      +  RBS            RBS: efficient ribosome binding site from bacteriophage T7 gene 10 (Olins and Rangwala, 1989)
     89..1351    +  CDS            Tdg: TDG_MOUSE - Experimental evidence at protein level: Swiss-Prot protein existence level 1. DNA glycosylase that plays a key role in active DNA demethylation: specifically recognizes and binds 5-formylcytosine (5fC) and 5-carboxylcytosine (5caC) in the context of CpG sites and mediates their excision through base-excision repair (BER) to install an unmethylated cytosine (PubMed:21817016). Cannot remove 5- hydroxymethylcytosine (5hmC). According to an alternative model, involved in DNA demethylation by mediating DNA glycolase activity toward 5-hydroxymethyluracil (5hmU) produced by deamination of
   1391..2044    +  CDS            GST26_SCHJA: Experimental evidence at protein level: Swiss-Prot protein existence level 1. GST isoenzymes appear to play a central role in the parasite detoxification system. Other functions are also suspected including a role in increasing the solubility of haematin in the parasite gut. From Schistosoma japonicum (Blood fluke).
   2053..2102    +  CDS            SET1 (fragment): solubility-enhancement tag derived from T7 phage gene 10B
   2110..2157    +  terminator     T7 terminator: transcription terminator for bacteriophage T7 RNA polymerase
   2217..2321    +  promoter       AmpR promoter: bla
   2322..3182    +  CDS            AmpR: β-lactamase; bla; confers resistance to ampicillin, carbenicillin, and related antibiotics
   3224..3737    -  rep_origin     M13 ori (sequence partly withheld): M13 bacteriophage origin of replication; arrow indicates direction of (+) strand synthesis
   3848..4436    +  rep_origin     ori: high-copy-number ColE1/pMB1/pBR322/pUC origin of replication
   4613..4703    -  misc_feature   bom (fragment): basis of mobility region from pBR322
   4805..4996    -  CDS            rop: Rop protein, which maintains plasmids at low copy number; rop
   5037..5147    +  CDS            mbeC (fragment): MBEC_ECOLX - Experimental evidence at protein level: Swiss-Prot protein existence level 1. Required for efficient mobilization of ColE1 plasmid and is thus essential to promote the specific transfer of the plasmid during conjugation. Probably functions by inducing DNA bending, helping the MbeA relaxase to melt the DNA around the nic site and cleave the phosphodiester bond. Binds specifically double-stranded DNA (dsDNA) containing the ColE1 oriT but does not recognize the inverted repeat (IR). From Escherichia coli.
   5182..5504    -  CDS            TcR (fragment): tetracycline efflux protein; tet; confers resistance to tetracycline
   5519..5540    -  protein_bind   CAP binding site: CAP binding activates transcription in the presence of cAMP. E. coli catabolite activator protein
   5553..6635    -  CDS            lacI: lac repressor; lacI; The lac repressor binds to the lac operator to inhibit transcription in E. coli. This inhibition can be relieved by adding lactose or isopropyl-β-D-thiogalactopyranoside (IPTG).
   6636..6713    -  promoter       lacI promoter: lacI
   6721..6814    -  CDS            TcR (fragment): tetracycline efflux protein; tet; confers resistance to tetracycline
   6866..6952    +  terminator     rrnB T1 terminator: Escherichia coli rrnB; transcription terminator T1 from the E. coli rrnB gene
   7049..7135    +  terminator     rrnB T1 terminator: Escherichia coli rrnB; transcription terminator T1 from the E. coli rrnB gene
   7232..7318    +  terminator     rrnB T1 terminator: Escherichia coli rrnB; transcription terminator T1 from the E. coli rrnB gene
   7415..7501    +  terminator     rrnB T1 terminator: Escherichia coli rrnB; transcription terminator T1 from the E. coli rrnB gene
   7598..7684    +  terminator     rrnB T1 terminator: Escherichia coli rrnB; transcription terminator T1 from the E. coli rrnB gene
>Addgene plasmid #52267 | pTG-mTDG-K341R | depositor full sequence | sequence record 80817 | pTG-mTDG-K341R sequence 7818 bps
TAATACGACTCACTATAGGGGAATTGTGAGCGGATAACAATTCCCCTCTAGAAATAATTTTGTTTAACTT
TAAGAAGGAGATATAACCATGGACGCAGAGGCCGCGCGCAGCTATTCTCTGGAGCAAGTTCAAGCTTTGT
ATTCATTTCCATTTCAACAAATGATGGCAGAAGTTCCTAACATGGCAGTCACGACTGGACAGCAGGTGCC
AGCAGTAGCTCCTAACATGGCAACCGTGACAGAACAGCAGGTGCCCGCAGACGCTCCTGTCCAGGAACCT
GCACCAGAAGCTCCAAAGAGAAGGAAAAGGAAACCCAGAGCAGCAGAGCCCCAGGAACCAGTGGAGCCCA
AAAAACCTGCTACGTCGAAGAAATCCGGCAAGTCTACAAAATCAAAGGAAAAGCAGGAGAAAATCACAGA
CGCGTTTAAAGTGAAAAGGAAAGTGGACCGCTTCAACGGCGTCTCTGAAGCTGAGCTTCTGACCAAGACT
CTTCCTGACATTTTGACCTTCAATCTGGATATTGTGATCATTGGCATTAACCCGGGATTAATGGCTGCTT
ACAAAGGACATCACTACCCTGGGCCTGGAAATCACTTCTGGAAGTGTCTGTTCATGTCGGGGCTGAGTGA
GGTGCAGCTGAATCACATGGATGACCACACCTTACCCGGCAAGTACGGCATCGGATTCACCAACATGGTG
GAACGGACGACGCCGGGCAGCAAGGATCTGTCTAGTAAAGAGTTCCGGGAAGGAGGGCGCATCCTGGTGC
AGAAACTGCAGAAATATCAGCCACGAATAGCGGTGTTTAATGGAAAATGTATTTATGAAATTTTCAGTAA
AGAAGTTTTTGGAGTAAAGGTTAAGAACTTGGAATTTGGGCTTCAACCCCACAAGATCCCAGACACAGAA
ACTCTGTGCTACGTCATGCCGTCGTCCAGCGCCAGATGTGCTCAGTTTCCCCGGGCCCAGGACAAAGTTC
ATTACTACATTAAGCTGAAGGACTTGAGAGACCAGCTGAAAGGCATTGAACGCAACACCGACGTTCAGGA
AGTGCAGTATACATTTGACCTGCAGCTTGCGCAAGAGGACGCAAAGAAGATGGCTGTTAGGGAAGAAAAG
TATGATCCAGGCTATGAGGCAGCTTACGGCGGCGCCTATGGGGAAAACCCATGTAATGGGGAACCTTGTG
GCATTGCTTCAAATGGGCTAACAGCCCACAGTGCGGAGCCGAGAGGAGAAGCGACCCCCGGCGATGTTCC
AAATGGGCAGTGGATGGCACAGTCGTTTGCAGAGCAGATCCCTTCTTTTAATAATTGTGGGACCCGAGAG
CAGGAAGAAGAGAGCCACGCTCTCGAGCTGGAAGTTCTGTTCCAGGGGCCCGGATCCGGAATGTCCCCTA
TACTAGGTTATTGGAAAATTAAGGGCCTTGTGCAACCCACTCGACTTCTTTTGGAATATCTTGAAGAAAA
ATATGAAGAGCATTTGTATGAGCGCGATGAAGGTGATAAATGGCGAAACAAAAAGTTTGAATTGGGTTTG
GAGTTTCCCAATCTTCCTTATTATATTGATGGTGATGTTAAATTAACACAGTCTATGGCCATCATACGTT
ATATAGCTGACAAGCACAACATGTTGGGTGGTTGTCCAAAAGAGCGTGCAGAGATTTCAATGCTTGAAGG
AGCGGTTTTGGATATTAGATACGGTGTTTCGAGAATTGCATATAGTAAAGACTTTGAAACTCTCAAAGTT
GATTTTCTTAGCAAGCTACCTGAAATGCTGAAAATGTTCGAAGATCGTTTATGTCATAAAACATATTTAA
ATGGTGATCATGTAACCCATCCTGACTTCATGTTGTATGACGCTCTTGATGTTGTTTTATACATGGACCC
AATGTGCCTGGATGCGTTCCCAAAATTAGTTTGTTTTAAAAAACGTATTGAAGCTATCCCACAAATTGAT
AAGTACTTGAAATCCAGCAAGTATATAGCATGGCCTTTGCAGGGCTGGCAAGCCACGTTTGGTGGTGGCG
ACCATCCTCCAAAATAGATCCGGCTGCTAACAAAGCCCGAAAGGAAGCTGAGTTGGCTGCTGCCACCGCT
GAGCAATAACTAGCATAACCCCTTGGGGCCTCTAAACGGGTCTTGAGGGGTTTTTTGCTGAAAGGAGGAA
CTATATCCGGATAACTACGTCAGGTGGCACTTTTCGGGGAAATGTGCGCGGAACCCCTATTTGTTTATTT
TTCTAAATACATTCAAATATGTATCCGCTCATGAGACAATAACCCTGATAAATGCTTCAATAATATTGAA
AAAGGAAGAGTATGAGTATTCAACATTTCCGTGTCGCCCTTATTCCCTTTTTTGCGGCATTTTGCCTTCC
TGTTTTTGCTCACCCAGAAACGCTGGTGAAAGTAAAAGATGCTGAAGATCAGTTGGGTGCACGAGTGGGT
TACATCGAACTGGATCTCAACAGCGGTAAGATCCTTGAGAGTTTTCGCCCCGAAGAACGTTCTCCAATGA
TGAGCACTTTTAAAGTTCTGCTATGTGGCGCGGTATTATCCCGTGTTGACGCCGGGCAAGAGCAACTCGG
TCGCCGCATACACTATTCTCAGAATGACTTGGTTGAGTACTCACCAGTCACAGAAAAGCATCTTACGGAT
GGCATGACAGTAAGAGAATTATGCAGTGCTGCCATAACCATGAGTGATAACACTGCGGCCAACTTACTTC
TGACAACGATCGGAGGACCGAAGGAGCTAACCGCTTTTTTGCACAACATGGGGGATCATGTAACTCGCCT
TGATCGTTGGGAACCGGAGCTGAATGAAGCCATACCAAACGACGAGCGTGACACCACGATGCCTGTAGCA
ATGGCAACAACGTTGCGCAAACTATTAACTGGCGAACTACTTACTCTAGCTTCCCGGCAACAATTAATAG
ACTGGATGGAGGCGGATAAAGTTGCAGGACCACTTCTGCGCTCGGCCCTTCCGGCTGGCTGGTTTATTGC
TGATAAATCTGGAGCCGGTGAGCGTGGGTCTCGCGGTATCATTGCAGCACTGGGGCCAGATGGTAAGCCC
TCCCGTATCGTAGTTATCTACACGACGGGGAGTCAGGCAACTATGGATGAACGAAATAGACAGATCGCTG
AGATAGGTGCCTCACTGATTAAGCATTGGTAACTGTCAGACCAAGTTTACTCATATATACTTTAGATTGA
TT
[38 nt withheld, positions 3223-3260]
A
[37 nt withheld, positions 3262-3298]
ATTTTGTTAAAATTCGCGTTAAATTTTTGTTAAATCAGCTCATTTTTTAACCAATAGGCCGAAATCGGCA
AAATCCCTTATAAATCAAAAGAATAGCCCGAGATAGGGT
[37 nt withheld, positions 3408-3444]
AAAGAACGTGGACTCCAACGTCAAAGG
[141 nt withheld, positions 3472-3612]
G
[125 nt withheld, positions 3614-3738]
AAAGGATCTAGGTGAAGATCCTTTTTGATAATCTCATGACCAAAATCCCTTAACGTGAGTTTTCGTTCCA
CTGAGCGTCAGACCCCGTAGAAAAGATCAAAGGATCTTCTTGAGATCCTTTTTTTCTGCGCGTAATCTGC
TGCTTGCAAACAAAAAAACCACCGCTACCAGCGGTGGTTTGTTTGCCGGATCAAGAGCTACCAACTCTTT
TTCCGAAGGTAACTGGCTTCAGCAGAGCGCAGATACCAAATACTGTCCTTCTAGTGTAGCCGTAGTTAGG
CCACCACTTCAAGAACTCTGTAGCACCGCCTACATACCTCGCTCTGCTAATCCTGTTACCAGTGGCTGCT
GCCAGTGGCGATAAGTCGTGTCTTACCGGGTTGGACTCAAGACGATAGTTACCGGATAAGGCGCAGCGGT
CGGGCTGAACGGGGGGTTCGTGCACACAGCCCAGCTTGGAGCGAACGACCTACACCGAACTGAGATACCT
ACAGCGTGAGCTATGAGAAAGCGCCACGCTTCCCGAAGGGAGAAAGGCGGACAGGTATCCGGTAAGCGGC
AGGGTCGGAACAGGAGAGCGCACGAGGGAGCTTCCAGGGGGAAACGCCTGGTATCTTTATAGTCCTGTCG
GGTTTCGCCACCTCTGACTTGAGCGTCGATTTTTGTGATGCTCGTCAGGGGGGCGGAGCCTATGGAAAAA
CGCCAGCAACGCGGCCTTTTTACGGTTCCTGGCCTTTTGCTGGCCTTTTGCTCACATGTTCTTTCCTGCG
TTATCCCCTGATTCTGTGGATAACCGTATTACCGCCTTTGAGTGAGCTGATACCGCTCGCCGCAGCCGAA
CGACCGAGCGCAGCGAGTCAGTGAGCGAGGAAGCTATGGTGCACTCTCAGTACAATCTGCTCTGATGCCG
CATAGTTAAGCCAGTATACACTCCGCTATCGCTACGTGACTGGGTCATGGCTGCGCCCCGACACCCGCCA
ACACCCGCTGACGCGCCCTGACGGGCTTGTCTGCTCCCGGCATCCGCTTACAGACAAGCTGTGACCGTCT
CCGGGAGCTGCATGTGTCAGAGGTTTTCACCGTCATCACCGAAACGCGCGAGGCAGCTGCGGTAAAGCTC
ATCAGCGTGGTCGTGCAGCGATTCACAGATGTCTGCCTGTTCATCCGCGTCCAGCTCGTTGAGTTTCTCC
AGAAGCGTTAATGTCTGGCTTCTGATAAAGCGGGCCATGTTAAGGGCGGTTTTTTCCTGTTTGGTCACTG
ATGCCTCCGTGTAAGGGGGATTTCTGTTCATGGGGGTAATGATACCGATGAAACGAGAGAGGATGCTCAC
GATACGGGTTACTGATGATGAACATGCCCGGTTACTGGAACGTTGTGAGGGTAAACAACTGGCGGTATGG
ATGCGGCGGGACCAGAGAAAAATCACTCAGGGTCAATGCCAGCCGAACGCCAGCAAGACGTAGCCCAGCG
CGTCGGCCGCCATGCCGGCGATAATGGCCTGCTTCTCGCCGAAACGTTTGGTGGCGGGACCAGTGACGAA
GGCTTGAGCGAGGGCGTGCAAGATTCCGAATACCGCAAGCGACAGGCCGATCATCGTCGCGCTCCAGCGA
AAGCGGTCCTCGCCGAAAATGACCCAGAGCGCTGCCGGCACCTGTCCTACGAGTTGCATGATAAAGAAGA
CAGTCATAAGTGCGGCGACGATAGTCATGCCCCGCGCCCACCGGAAGGAGCTGACTGGGTTGAAGGCTCT
CAAGGGCATCGGTCGAGATCCCGGTGCCTAATGAGTGAGCTAACTTACATTAATTGCGTTGCGCTCACTG
CCCGCTTTCCAGTCGGGAAACCTGTCGTGCCAGCTGCATTAATGAATCGGCCAACGCGCGGGGAGAGGCG
GTTTGCGTATTGGGCGCCAGGGTGGTTTTTCTTTTCACCAGTGAGACGGGCAACAGCTGATTGCCCTTCA
CCGCCTGGCCCTGAGAGAGTTGCAGCAAGCGGTCCACGCTGGTTTGCCCCAGCAGGCGAAAATCCTGTTT
GATGGTGGTTAACGGCGGGATATAACATGAGCTGTCTTCGGTATCGTCGTATCCCACTACCGAGATATCC
GCACCAACGCGCAGCCCGGACTCGGTAATGGCGCGCATTGCGCCCAGCGCCATCTGATCGTTGGCAACCA
GCATCGCAGTGGGAACGATGCCCTCATTCAGCATTTGCATGGTTTGTTGAAAACCGGACATGGCACTCCA
GTCGCCTTCCCGTTCCGCTATCGGCTGAATTTGATTGCGAGTGAGATATTTATGCCAGCCAGCCAGACGC
AGACGCGCCGAGACAGAACTTAATGGGCCCGCTAACAGCGCGATTTGCTGGTGACCCAATGCGACCAGAT
GCTCCACGCCCAGTCGCGTACCGTCTTCATGGGAGAAAATAATACTGTTGATGGGTGTCTGGTCAGAGAC
ATCAAGAAATAACGCCGGAACATTAGTGCAGGCAGCTTCCACAGCAATGGCATCCTGGTCATCCAGCGGA
TAGTTAATGATCAGCCCACTGACGCGTTGCGCGAGAAGATTGTGCACCGCCGCTTTACAGGCTTCGACGC
CGCTTCGTTCTACCATCGACACCACCACGCTGGCACCCAGTTGATCGGCGCGAGATTTAATCGCCGCGAC
AATTTGCGACGGCGCGTGCAGGGCCAGACTGGAGGTGGCAACGCCAATCAGCAACGACTGTTTGCCCGCC
AGTTGTTGTGCCACGCGGTTGGGAATGTAATTCAGCTCCGCCATCGCCGCTTCCACTTTTTCCCGCGTTT
TCGCAGAAACGTGGCTGGCCTGGTTCACCACGCGGGAAACGGTCTGATAAGAGACACCGGCATACTCTGC
GACATCGTATAACGTTACTGGTTTCACATTCACCACCCTGAATTGACTCTCTTCCGGGCGCTATCATGCC
ATACCGCGAAAGGTTTTGCGCCATTCGATGGTGTCCGGGATCTCGACGCTCTCCCTTATGCGACTCCTGC
ATTAGGAAGCAGCCCAGTAGTAGGTTGAGGCCGTTGAGCACCGCCGCCGCAAGGAATGGTGCATGCCGGC
ATGCCGCCCTTTCGTCTTCAAGAATTAATTCCCAATTCCCCAGGCATCAAATAAAACGAAAGGCTCAGTC
GAAAGACTGGGCCTTTCGTTTTATCTGTTGTTTGTCGGTGAACGCTCTCCTGAGTAGGACAAATCCGCCG
GGAGCGGATTTGAACGTTGCGAAGCAACGGCCCGGAGGGTGGCGGGCAGGACGCCCGCCATAAACTGCCA
GGAATTAATTCCCCAGGCATCAAATAAAACGAAAGGCTCAGTCGAAAGACTGGGCCTTTCGTTTTATCTG
TTGTTTGTCGGTGAACGCTCTCCTGAGTAGGACAAATCCGCCGGGAGCGGATTTGAACGTTGCGAAGCAA
CGGCCCGGAGGGTGGCGGGCAGGACGCCCGCCATAAACTGCCAGGAATTAATTCCCCAGGCATCAAATAA
AACGAAAGGCTCAGTCGAAAGACTGGGCCTTTCGTTTTATCTGTTGTTTGTCGGTGAACGCTCTCCTGAG
TAGGACAAATCCGCCGGGAGCGGATTTGAACGTTGCGAAGCAACGGCCCGGAGGGTGGCGGGCAGGACGC
CCGCCATAAACTGCCAGGAATTAATTCCCCAGGCATCAAATAAAACGAAAGGCTCAGTCGAAAGACTGGG
CCTTTCGTTTTATCTGTTGTTTGTCGGTGAACGCTCTCCTGAGTAGGACAAATCCGCCGGGAGCGGATTT
GAACGTTGCGAAGCAACGGCCCGGAGGGTGGCGGGCAGGACGCCCGCCATAAACTGCCAGGAATTAATTC
CCCAGGCATCAAATAAAACGAAAGGCTCAGTCGAAAGACTGGGCCTTTCGTTTTATCTGTTGTTTGTCGG
TGAACGCTCTCCTGAGTAGGACAAATCCGCCGGGAGCGGATTTGAACGTTGCGAAGCAACGGCCCGGAGG
GTGGCGGGCAGGACGCCCGCCATAAACTGCCAGGAATTGGGGATCGGAATTAATTCCCGGTTTAAACCGG
GGATCTCGATCCCGCGAAAT
