>Addgene plasmid #52267 | pTG-mTDG-K341R | addgene partial sequence | sequence record 85627 | T7 5'-TAATACGACTCACTATAGGG-3'
AATAATTTTGTTTAACTTTAAGAAGGAGATATAACCATGGACGCAGAGGCCGCGCGCAGCTATTCTCTGG
AGCAAGTTCAAGCTTTGTATTCATTTCCATTTCAACAAATGATGGCAGAAGTTCCTAACATGGCAGTCAC
GACTGGACAGCAGGTGCCAGCAGTAGCTCCTAACATGGCAACCGTGACAGAACAGCAGGTGCCCGCAGAC
GCTCCTGTCCAGGAACCTGCACCAGAAGCTCCAAAGAGAAGGAAAAGGAAACCCAGAGCAGCAGAGCCCC
AGGAACCAGTGGAGCCCAAAAAACCTGCTACGTCGAAGAAATCCGGCAAGTCTACAAAATCAAAGGAAAA
GCAGGAGAAAATCACAGACGCGTTTAAAGTGAAAAGGAAAGTGGACCGCTTCAACGGCGTCTCTGAAGCT
GAGCTTCTGACCAAGACTCTTCCTGACATTTTGACCTTCAATCTGGATATTGTGATCATTGGCATTAACC
CGGGATTAATGGCTGCTTACAAAGGACATCACTACCCTGGGCCTGGAAATCACTTCTGGAAGTGTCTGTT
CATGTCGGGGCTGAGTGAGGTGCAGCTGAATCACATGGATGACCACACCTTACCCGGCAAGTACGGCATC
GGATTCACCAACATGGTGGAACGGACGACGCCGGGCAGCAAGGATCTGTCTAGTAAAGAGTTCCGGGAAG
GAGGGCGCATCCTGGTGCAGAAACTGCAGAAATATCAGCCACGAATAGCGGTGTTTAATGGAAAATGTAT
TTATGAAATTTTCAGTAAAGAAGTTTTTGGAGTAAAGGTTAAGAACTTGGAATTTGGGCTTCAACCC
