>Addgene plasmid #52267 | pTG-mTDG-K341R | addgene partial sequence | sequence record 86325 | GST-R 5'-AAAGAAGTCGAGTGGGTTGC-3'
ATTCCGGATCCGGGCCCCTGGAACAGAACTTCCAGCTCGAGAGCGTGGCTCTCTTCTTCCTGCTCTCGGG
TCCCACAATTATTAAAAGAAGGGATCTGCTCTGCAAACGACTGTGCCATCCACTGCCCATTTGGAACATC
GCCGGGGGTCGCTTCTCCTCTCGGCTCCGCACTGTGGGCTGTTAGCCCATTTGAAGCAATGCCACAAGGT
TCCCCATTACATGGGTTTTCCCCATAGGCGCCGCCGTAAGCTGCCTCATAGCCTGGATCATACTTTTCTT
CCCTAACAGCCATCTTCTTTGCGTCCTCTTGCGCAAGCTGCAGGTCAAATGTATACTGCACTTCCTGAAC
GTCGGTGTTGCGTTCAATGCCTTTCAGCTGGTCTCTCAAGTCCTTCAGCTTAATGTAGTAATGAACTTTG
TCCTGGGCCCGGGGAAACTGAGCACATCTGGCGCTGGACGACGGCATGACGTAGCACAGAGTTTCTGTGT
CTGGGATCTTGTGGGGTTGAAGCCCAAATTCCAAGTTCTTAACCTTTACTCCAAAAACTTCTTTACTGAA
AATTTCATAAATACATTTTCCATTAAACACCGCTATTCGTGGCTGATATTTCTGCAGTTTCTGCACCAGG
ATGCGCCCTCCTTCCCGGAACTCTTTACTAGACAGATCCTTGCTGCCCGGCGTCGTCCGTTCCACCATGT
TGGTGAATCCGATGCCGTACTTGCCGGGTAAGGTGTGGTCATCCATGTGATTCAGCTGCACCTCACTCAG
CCCCGACATGAACAGACACTTCCAGAAGTGATTTCCAGGCCCAGGGTAGTGATGTCCTTTGTAAGCAGCC
ATTAATCCCGGGTTAATGCCAATGATCACAATATCCAGATTGAAGGTCAAAATGTCAGGAAGAGTCTTGG
TCAGAAGCTCA
